Addgene plasmid #136190: pCDNA4.TO-ORF29b-2xCSTREP
Purpose: Expresses C-terminally strep tagged Kaposi's Sarcoma Associated Herpesvirus (KSHV) ORF29b
Depositing lab: Britt Glaunsinger. Depositing organization: University of California, Berkeley. Publication: Global mapping of herpesvirus-host protein complexes reveals a transcription strategy for late genes. Davis ZH, Verschueren E, Jang GM, Kleffman K, Johnson JR, Park J, Von Dollen J, Maher MC, Johnson T, Newton W, Jager S, Shales M, Horner J, Hernandez RD, Krogan NJ, Glaunsinger BA. Mol Cell. 2015 Jan 22;57(2):349-60. doi: 10.1016/j.molcel.2014.11.026. Epub 2014 Dec 24. PubMed 25544563.
Backbone
  Vector backbone: pCDNA4.TO
  Backbone manufacturer: Invitrogen
  Vector type: Mammalian Expression
  Selectable markers: Zeocin
Growth in bacteria
  Bacterial resistance: Ampicillin, 100 μg/mL
  Growth temperature: 37°C
  Growth strain: DH5alpha
  Copy number: High Copy
Gene/Insert
  Gene/Insert name: ORF29b
  Species: Kaposi's sarcoma-associated herpesvirus (KSHV)
  Promoter: CMV
  Cloning method: Restriction Enzyme; 5′ cloning site Unknown (unknown if destroyed)
  Sequencing primers: 5′ CGCAAATGGGCGGTAGGCGTG; 3′ TAGAAGGCACAGTCGAGGCT
Resource information
  A portion of this plasmid was derived from a plasmid made by: cDNA of reactivated TREx BCBL-1-RTA cells
Terms and licenses: Academic/Nonprofit Terms; Industry Terms: Not Available to Industry
How to cite: pCDNA4.TO-ORF29b-2xCSTREP was a gift from Britt Glaunsinger (Addgene plasmid # 136190 ; http://n2t.net/addgene:136190 ; RRID:Addgene_136190)
