[The description below was written by a language model from this plasmid's Addgene catalogue record and pLannotate feature annotations shown in this document.]
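Description:
pCDNA4.TO-ORF29b-2xCSTREP is a 6.2 kb mammalian expression plasmid built on the Invitrogen pCDNA4.TO backbone, carrying ORF29b of Kaposi's sarcoma-associated herpesvirus (KSHV) fused at its C-terminus to a Strep affinity tag (the "2x" in the name suggests a tandem tag). In E. coli it replicates from a high-copy ColE1/pUC-type origin and is selected with ampicillin through the bla gene. An f1 origin is also present. For selection in mammalian cells, an SV40 early promoter drives the Sh ble gene, which confers Zeocin resistance. This cassette ends in an SV40 polyadenylation signal, and an EM7 bacterial promoter upstream of the same gene allows it to be expressed in bacteria as well.

The insert is transcribed from the human CMV immediate early enhancer and promoter and terminated by the bovine growth hormone polyadenylation signal. Immediately downstream of the CMV promoter the annotation software detected short tet operator-containing fragments. These correspond to the tetracycline operator sites of the "TO" backbone, so expression is constitutive in ordinary cells but can be repressed, and then induced with tetracycline or doxycycline, in cells that express the Tet repressor. The coding region was annotated by homology to the Epstein-Barr virus TRM3 protein, the terminase subunit with nuclease activity that takes part in cleaving and packaging viral genomes into capsids. The hit is labelled a fragment, and the Strep tag itself is not annotated in the feature table.

The insert was derived from cDNA of reactivated TREx BCBL-1-RTA cells. The tagged protein is suited to affinity purification from transfected cells, and the associated publication concerns global mapping of herpesvirus-host protein complexes.
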