Features (pLannotate 1.2.2; 22 found; start..end, strand, type, name):
     28..80      -  misc_feature   bom (fragment): basis of mobility region from pBR322
    235..614     +  enhancer       CMV enhancer: human cytomegalovirus immediate early enhancer
    615..818     +  promoter       CMV promoter: human cytomegalovirus (CMV) immediate early promoter
    820..839     +  promoter       PLtetO-1 promoter (fragment): modified phage lambda PL promoter with tet operator sites (Lutz and Bujard, 1997)
    841..860     +  promoter       PLtetO-1 promoter (fragment): modified phage lambda PL promoter with tet operator sites (Lutz and Bujard, 1997)
    868..901     +  promoter       TRE3GV promoter (fragment): 3rd-generation Tet-responsive promoter that can be activated by binding of Tet-On® 3G, optimized for retroviral and lentiviral vectors
   1010..2068    +  CDS            TRM3 (fragment): TRM3_EBVB9 - Experimental evidence at protein level: Swiss-Prot protein existence level 1. Component of the molecular motor that translocates viral genomic DNA in empty capsid during DNA packaging. Forms a tripartite terminase complex together with TRM1 and TRM2 in the host cytoplasm. Once the complex reaches the host nucleus, it interacts with the capsid portal vertex. This portal forms a ring in which genomic DNA is translocated into the capsid. TRM3 carries an RNase H-like nuclease activity that plays an important role for the cleavage of concatemeric viral DNA into unit length genomes. Fro
   2223..2447    +  polyA_signal   bGH poly(A) signal: bovine growth hormone polyadenylation signal
   2451..2472    +  promoter       SV40 promoter (fragment): SV40 enhancer and early promoter
   2493..2921    +  rep_origin     f1 ori (sequence partly withheld): f1 bacteriophage origin of replication; arrow indicates direction of (+) strand synthesis
   2935..3264    +  promoter       SV40 promoter: SV40 enhancer and early promoter
   3312..3359    +  promoter       EM7 promoter: synthetic bacterial promoter&nbsp
   3378..3752    +  CDS            BleoR: antibiotic-binding protein; Sh ble from Streptoalloteichus hindustanus; confers resistance to bleomycin, phleomycin, and Zeocin™
   3762..3887    +  CDS            ble (fragment): BLE_KLEPN - Experimental evidence at protein level: Swiss-Prot protein existence level 1. Binding protein with a strong affinity to the bleomycin family of antibiotics. Binds to CL990; an antimitotic-antibiotic compound. From Klebsiella pneumoniae.
   3882..4003    +  polyA_signal   SV40 poly(A) signal: SV40 polyadenylation signal
   4076..4092    -  protein_bind   lac operator: The lac repressor binds to the lac operator to inhibit transcription in E. coli. This inhibition can be relieved by adding lactose or isopropyl-β-D-thiogalactopyranoside (IPTG). lac repressor encoded by lacI
   4100..4130    -  promoter       lac promoter: promoter for the E. coli lac operon
   4145..4166    -  protein_bind   CAP binding site: CAP binding activates transcription in the presence of cAMP. E. coli catabolite activator protein
   4179..4271    -  CDS            lacI (fragment): lac repressor; lacI; The lac repressor binds to the lac operator to inhibit transcription in E. coli. This inhibition can be relieved by adding lactose or isopropyl-β-D-thiogalactopyranoside (IPTG).
   4454..5042    -  rep_origin     ori: high-copy-number ColE1/pMB1/pBR322/pUC origin of replication
   5213..6073    -  CDS            AmpR: β-lactamase; bla; confers resistance to ampicillin, carbenicillin, and related antibiotics
   6074..6178    -  promoter       AmpR promoter: bla
>Addgene plasmid #136190 | pCDNA4.TO-ORF29b-2xCSTREP | addgene full sequence | sequence record 267499 | Addgene NGS Result
GACGGATCGGGAGATCTCCCGATCCCCTATGGTGCACTCTCAGTACAATCTGCTCTGATGCCGCATAGTT
AAGCCAGTATCTGCTCCCTGCTTGTGTGTTGGAGGTCGCTGAGTAGTGCGCGAGCAAAATTTAAGCTACA
ACAAGGCAAGGCTTGACCGACAATTGCATGAAGAATCTGCTTAGGGTTAGGCGTTTTGCGCTGCTTCGCG
ATGTACGGGCCAGATATACGCGTTGACATTGATTATTGACTAGTTATTAATAGTAATCAATTACGGGGTC
ATTAGTTCATAGCCCATATATGGAGTTCCGCGTTACATAACTTACGGTAAATGGCCCGCCTGGCTGACCG
CCCAACGACCCCCGCCCATTGACGTCAATAATGACGTATGTTCCCATAGTAACGCCAATAGGGACTTTCC
ATTGACGTCAATGGGTGGAGTATTTACGGTAAACTGCCCACTTGGCAGTACATCAAGTGTATCATATGCC
AAGTACGCCCCCTATTGACGTCAATGACGGTAAATGGCCCGCCTGGCATTATGCCCAGTACATGACCTTA
TGGGACTTTCCTACTTGGCAGTACATCTACGTATTAGTCATCGCTATTACCATGGTGATGCGGTTTTGGC
AGTACATCAATGGGCGTGGATAGCGGTTTGACTCACGGGGATTTCCAAGTCTCCACCCCATTGACGTCAA
TGGGAGTTTGTTTTGGCACCAAAATCAACGGGACTTTCCAAAATGTCGTAACAACTCCGCCCCATTGACG
CAAATGGGCGGTAGGCGTGTACGGTGGGAGGTCTATATAAGCAGAGCTCTCCCTATCAGTGATAGAGATC
TCCCTATCAGTGATAGAGATCGTCGACGAGCTCGTTTAGTGAACCGTCAGATCGCCTGGAGACGCCATCC
ACGCTGTTTTGACCTCCATAGAAGACACCGGGACCGATCCAGCCTCCGGACTCTAGCGTTTAAACTTAAG
CTTGGTACCGAGCTCGGATCCACTAGTCCAGTGTGGTGGAATTCATGCTTCAGAAAGACGCCAAGCTGAT
ATTTATATCATCCGTGAACTCGTCAGACCGCTCCACGAGTTTCCTGCTTAACCTCAGGAACGCCCAGGAA
AAGATGCTGAATGTGGTCAGTTACGTGTGTGCGGACCACCGCGAAGATTTCCACCTGCAAGACGCACTAG
TGTCCTGTCCTTGTTACAGACTGCACATTCCGACGTACATCACCATCGACGAATCCATCAAAACCACCAC
CAACCTCTTTATGGAGGGGGCATTTGACACCGAACTAATGGGCGAGGGAGCAGCGTCGTCAAATGCTACG
CTTTACCGCGTGGTGGGTGACGCAGCGCTGACACAGTTTGACATGTGTCGGGTAGACACCACCGCCCAGC
AGGTTCAGAAGTGCCTTGGAAAACAGCTGTTTGTTTACATCGACCCCGCGTATACGAACAACACGGAGGC
GTCCGGTACTGGCGTGGGCGCCGTTGTCACGAGTACTCAGACTCCCACCAGAAGCCTCATATTGGGCATG
GAGCATTTCTTCCTGCGCGACCTCACTGGCGCAGCTGCTTACGAGATAGCGTCCTGCGCATGCACGATGA
TTAAGGCGATCGCTGTGCTCCACCCCACAATTGAGCGCGTGAACGCGGCGGTCGAAGGCAACAGCAGCCA
AGATTCTGGGGTGGCCATTGCAACCGTCCTTAACGAAATATGCCCGCTCCCCATACATTTTCTACACTAT
ACTGACAAGAGCAGCGCCCTGCAGTGGCCAATTTACATGTTGGGAGGCGAGAAATCCTCCGCGTTTGAGA
CATTCATCTACGCTCTGAACTCCGGCACCCTGAGCGCCAGCCAGACGGTGGTGTCCAACACCATCAAAAT
ATCATTTGACCCGGTGACCTACCTGGTAGAACAGGTCCGCGCGATCAAGTGCGTCCCGCTTAGGGATGGA
GGGCAGTCATACAGCGCCAAGCAAAAGCACATGTCGGACGACTTACTTGTGGCAGTTGTCATGGCCCATT
TTATGGCTACCGATGATAGACACATGTACAAGCCCATATCCCCACAATCAGGGCGGCCGCTCGAGGGAGG
CGGTGGATGGAGCCACCCCCAGTTCGAGAAGGGCGGCGGCAGCGGCGGCGGCAGCGGCGGCGGCAGCTGG
AGCCACCCCCAGTTCGAGAAGGGGCCCGTTTAAACCCGCTGATCAGCCTCGACTGTGCCTTCTAGTTGCC
AGCCATCTGTTGTTTGCCCCTCCCCCGTGCCTTCCTTGACCCTGGAAGGTGCCACTCCCACTGTCCTTTC
CTAATAAAATGAGGAAATTGCATCGCATTGTCTGAGTAGGTGTCATTCTATTCTGGGGGGTGGGGTGGGG
CAGGACAGCAAGGGGGAGGATTGGGAAGACAATAGCAGGCATGCTGGGGATGCGGTGGGCTCTATGGCTT
CTGAGGCGGAAAGAACCAGCTGGGGCTCTAGGGGGTATCCCC
[124 nt withheld, positions 2493-2616]
C
[91 nt withheld, positions 2618-2708]
A
[49 nt withheld, positions 2710-2758]
CCTTTGACGTTGGAGTCCACGTTCTTT
[37 nt withheld, positions 2786-2822]
ACCCTATCTCGGTCTATTCTTTTGATTTATAAGGGATTTTGCCGATTTCGGCCTATTGGTTAAAAAATGA
GCTGATTTAACAAAAATTTAACGCGAATTAATTCTGTGGAATGTGTGTCAGTTAGGGTGTGGAAAGTCCC
CAGGCTCCCCAGCAGGCAGAAGTATGCAAAGCATGCATCTCAATTAGTCAGCAACCAGGTGTGGAAAGTC
CCCAGGCTCCCCAGCAGGCAGAAGTATGCAAAGCATGCATCTCAATTAGTCAGCAACCATAGTCCCGCCC
CTAACTCCGCCCATCCCGCCCCTAACTCCGCCCAGTTCCGCCCATTCTCCGCCCCATGGCTGACTAATTT
TTTTTATTTATGCAGAGGCCGAGGCCGCCTCTGCCTCTGAGCTATTCCAGAAGTAGTGAGGAGGCTTTTT
TGGAGGCCTAGGCTTTTGCAAAAAGCTCCCGGGAGCTTGTATATCCATTTTCGGATCTGATCAGCACGTG
TTGACAATTAATCATCGGCATAGTATATCGGCATAGTATAATACGACAAGGTGAGGAACTAAACCATGGC
CAAGTTGACCAGTGCCGTTCCGGTGCTCACCGCGCGCGACGTCGCCGGAGCGGTCGAGTTCTGGACCGAC
CGGCTCGGGTTCTCCCGGGACTTCGTGGAGGACGACTTCGCCGGTGTGGTCCGGGACGACGTGACCCTGT
TCATCAGCGCGGTCCAGGACCAGGTGGTGCCGGACAACACCCTGGCCTGGGTGTGGGTGCGCGGCCTGGA
CGAGCTGTACGCCGAGTGGTCGGAGGTCGTGTCCACGAACTTCCGGGACGCCTCCGGGCCGGCCATGACC
GAGATCGGCGAGCAGCCGTGGGGGCGGGAGTTCGCCCTGCGCGACCCGGCCGGCAACTGCGTGCACTTCG
TGGCCGAGGAGCAGGACTGACACGTGCTACGAGATTTCGATTCCACCGCCGCCTTCTATGAAAGGTTGGG
CTTCGGAATCGTTTTCCGGGACGCCGGCTGGATGATCCTCCAGCGCGGGGATCTCATGCTGGAGTTCTTC
GCCCACCCCAACTTGTTTATTGCAGCTTATAATGGTTACAAATAAAGCAATAGCATCACAAATTTCACAA
ATAAAGCATTTTTTTCACTGCATTCTAGTTGTGGTTTGTCCAAACTCATCAATGTATCTTATCATGTCTG
TATACCGTCGACCTCTAGCTAGAGCTTGGCGTAATCATGGTCATAGCTGTTTCCTGTGTGAAATTGTTAT
CCGCTCACAATTCCACACAACATACGAGCCGGAAGCATAAAGTGTAAAGCCTGGGGTGCCTAATGAGTGA
GCTAACTCACATTAATTGCGTTGCGCTCACTGCCCGCTTTCCAGTCGGGAAACCTGTCGTGCCAGCTGCA
TTAATGAATCGGCCAACGCGCGGGGAGAGGCGGTTTGCGTATTGGGCGCTCTTCCGCTTCCTCGCTCACT
GACTCGCTGCGCTCGGTCGTTCGGCTGCGGCGAGCGGTATCAGCTCACTCAAAGGCGGTAATACGGTTAT
CCACAGAATCAGGGGATAACGCAGGAAAGAACATGTGAGCAAAAGGCCAGCAAAAGGCCAGGAACCGTAA
AAAGGCCGCGTTGCTGGCGTTTTTCCATAGGCTCCGCCCCCCTGACGAGCATCACAAAAATCGACGCTCA
AGTCAGAGGTGGCGAAACCCGACAGGACTATAAAGATACCAGGCGTTTCCCCCTGGAAGCTCCCTCGTGC
GCTCTCCTGTTCCGACCCTGCCGCTTACCGGATACCTGTCCGCCTTTCTCCCTTCGGGAAGCGTGGCGCT
TTCTCATAGCTCACGCTGTAGGTATCTCAGTTCGGTGTAGGTCGTTCGCTCCAAGCTGGGCTGTGTGCAC
GAACCCCCCGTTCAGCCCGACCGCTGCGCCTTATCCGGTAACTATCGTCTTGAGTCCAACCCGGTAAGAC
ACGACTTATCGCCACTGGCAGCAGCCACTGGTAACAGGATTAGCAGAGCGAGGTATGTAGGCGGTGCTAC
AGAGTTCTTGAAGTGGTGGCCTAACTACGGCTACACTAGAAGAACAGTATTTGGTATCTGCGCTCTGCTG
AAGCCAGTTACCTTCGGAAAAAGAGTTGGTAGCTCTTGATCCGGCAAACAAACCACCGCTGGTAGCGGTG
GTTTTTTTGTTTGCAAGCAGCAGATTACGCGCAGAAAAAAAGGATCTCAAGAAGATCCTTTGATCTTTTC
TACGGGGTCTGACGCTCAGTGGAACGAAAACTCACGTTAAGGGATTTTGGTCATGAGATTATCAAAAAGG
ATCTTCACCTAGATCCTTTTAAATTAAAAATGAAGTTTTAAATCAATCTAAAGTATATATGAGTAAACTT
GGTCTGACAGTTACCAATGCTTAATCAGTGAGGCACCTATCTCAGCGATCTGTCTATTTCGTTCATCCAT
AGTTGCCTGACTCCCCGTCGTGTAGATAACTACGATACGGGAGGGCTTACCATCTGGCCCCAGTGCTGCA
ATGATACCGCGAGACCCACGCTCACCGGCTCCAGATTTATCAGCAATAAACCAGCCAGCCGGAAGGGCCG
AGCGCAGAAGTGGTCCTGCAACTTTATCCGCCTCCATCCAGTCTATTAATTGTTGCCGGGAAGCTAGAGT
AAGTAGTTCGCCAGTTAATAGTTTGCGCAACGTTGTTGCCATTGCTACAGGCATCGTGGTGTCACGCTCG
TCGTTTGGTATGGCTTCATTCAGCTCCGGTTCCCAACGATCAAGGCGAGTTACATGATCCCCCATGTTGT
GCAAAAAAGCGGTTAGCTCCTTCGGTCCTCCGATCGTTGTCAGAAGTAAGTTGGCCGCAGTGTTATCACT
CATGGTTATGGCAGCACTGCATAATTCTCTTACTGTCATGCCATCCGTAAGATGCTTTTCTGTGACTGGT
GAGTACTCAACCAAGTCATTCTGAGAATAGTGTATGCGGCGACCGAGTTGCTCTTGCCCGGCGTCAATAC
GGGATAATACCGCGCCACATAGCAGAACTTTAAAAGTGCTCATCATTGGAAAACGTTCTTCGGGGCGAAA
ACTCTCAAGGATCTTACCGCTGTTGAGATCCAGTTCGATGTAACCCACTCGTGCACCCAACTGATCTTCA
GCATCTTTTACTTTCACCAGCGTTTCTGGGTGAGCAAAAACAGGAAGGCAAAATGCCGCAAAAAAGGGAA
TAAGGGCGACACGGAAATGTTGAATACTCATACTCTTCCTTTTTCAATATTATTGAAGCATTTATCAGGG
TTATTGTCTCATGAGCGGATACATATTTGAATGTATTTAGAAAAATAAACAAATAGGGGTTCCGCGCACA
TTTCCCCGAAAAGTGCCACCTGACGTC
